>Addgene plasmid #63616 | pDHt-KS | depositor full sequence | sequence record 119643 | pDHt-KS sequence 7480 bps
TGGCAGGATATATTGTGGTGTAAACAAATTGACGCTTAGACAACTTAATAACACATTGCGGACGTTTTTA
ATGTACTGAATTAACGCCGAATTAATTCGGGGGATCTGGATTTTAGTACTGGATTTTGGTTTTAGGAATT
AGAAATTTTATTGATAGAAGTATTTTACAAATACAAATACATACTAAGGGTTTCTTATATGCTCAACACA
TGAGCGAAACCCTATAGGAACCCTAATTCCCTTATCTGGGAACTACTCACACATTATTATGGAGAAACTC
GATTGGCAAGCTGCTCTAGCCAATACGCAAACCGCCTCTCCCCGCGCGTTGGCCGATTCATTAATGCAAA
CATTAACGCTTACAATTTCCATTCGCCATTCAGGCTGCGCAACTGTTGGGAAGGGCGATCGGTGCGGGCC
TCTTCGCTATTACGCCAGCTGGCGAAAGGGGGATGTGCTGCAAGGCGATTAAGTTGGGTAACGCCAGGGT
TTTCCCAGTCACGACGTTGTAAAACGACGGCCAGTGAGCGCGCGTAATACGACTCACTATAGGGCGAATT
GGGTACCGGGCCCCCCCTCGAGGTCGACGGTATCGATAAGCTTGATATCGAATTCCTGCAGCCCGGGGGA
TCCACTAGTTCTAGAGCGGCCGCCACCGCGGTGGAGCTCCAGCTTTTGTTCCCTTTAGTGAGGGTTAATT
GCGCGCTTGGCGTAATCATGGTCATAGCTGTTTCCTGTGTGAAATTGTTATCCGCTCACAATTCCACACA
ACATACGAGCCGGAAGCATAAAGTGTAAAGCCTGGGGTGCCTAATGAGTGAGCTAACTCACATTAATTGC
GTTGCGCTCACTGCCCGCTTTCCAGTCGGGAAACCTGTCGTGCCAGCTGCATTAATGAATCGGCCAACGC
GCGGGGAGAGGCGGTTTGCGTATTGGGCGCTCTTCCGCTTCCTCGCTCACTGACTCGCTGCGCTCGGTCG
TTCGGCTGCGGCGAGCGGTATCAGCTCACTCAAAGGCGGTAATACGGTTATCCACAGAATCAGGGGATAA
CGCAGGAAAGAACATGAAGGCTGGCGTAATAGCGAAGAGGCCCGCACCGATCGCCCTTCCCAACAGTTGC
GCAGCCTGAATGGCGAATGCTAGAGCAGCTTGAGCTTGGATCAGATTGTCGTTTCCCGCCTTCAGTTTAA
ACTATCAGTGTTTGACAGGATATATTGGCGGGTAAACCTAAGAGAAAAGAGCGTTTATTAGAATAACGGA
TATTTAAAAGGGCGTGAAAAGGTTTATCCGTTCGTCCATTTGTATGTGCATGCCAACCACAGGGTTCCCC
TCGGGATCAAAGTACTTTGATCCAACCCCTCCGCTGCTATAGTGCAGTCGGCTTCTGACGTTCAGTGCAG
CCGTCTTCTGAAAACGACATGTCGCACAAGTCCTAAGTTACGCGACAGGCTGCCGCCCTGCCCTTTTCCT
GGCGTTTTCTTGTCGCGTGTTTTAGTCGCATAAAGTAGAATACTTGCGACTAGAACCGGAGACATTACGC
CATGAACAAGAGCGCCGCCGCTGGCCTGCTGGGCTATGCCCGCGTCAGCACCGACGACCAGGACTTGACC
AACCAACGGGCCGAACTGCACGCGGCCGGCTGCACCAAGCTGTTTTCCGAGAAGATCACCGGCACCAGGC
GCGACCGCCCGGAGCTGGCCAGGATGCTTGACCACCTACGCCCTGGCGACGTTGTGACAGTGACCAGGCT
AGACCGCCTGGCCCGCAGCACCCGCGACCTACTGGACATTGCCGAGCGCATCCAGGAGGCCGGCGCGGGC
CTGCGTAGCCTGGCAGAGCCGTGGGCCGACACCACCACGCCGGCCGGCCGCATGGTGTTGACCGTGTTCG
CCGGCATTGCCGAGTTCGAGCGTTCCCTAATCATCGACCGCACCCGGAGCGGGCGCGAGGCCGCCAAGGC
CCGAGGCGTGAAGTTTGGCCCCCGCCCTACCCTCACCCCGGCACAGATCGCGCACGCCCGCGAGCTGATC
GACCAGGAAGGCCGCACCGTGAAAGAGGCGGCTGCACTGCTTGGCGTGCATCGCTCGACCCTGTACCGCG
CACTTGAGCGCAGCGAGGAAGTGACGCCCACCGAGGCCAGGCGGCGCGGTGCCTTCCGTGAGGACGCATT
GACCGAGGCCGACGCCCTGGCGGCCGCCGAGAATGAACGCCAAGAGGAACAAGCATGAAACCGCACCAGG
ACGGCCAGGACGAACCGTTTTTCATTACCGAAGAGATCGAGGCGGAGATGATCGCGGCCGGGTACGTGTT
CGAGCCGCCCGCGCACGTCTCAACCGTGCGGCTGCATGAAATCCTGGCCGGTTTGTCTGATGCCAAGCTG
GCGGCCTGGCCGGCCAGCTTGGCCGCTGAAGAAACCGAGCGCCGCCGTCTAAAAAGGTGATGTGTATTTG
AGTAAAACAGCTTGCGTCATGCGGTCGCTGCGTATATGATGCGATGAGTAAATAAACAAATACGCAAGGG
GAACGCATGAAGGTTATCGCTGTACTTAACCAGAAAGGCGGGTCAGGCAAGACGACCATCGCAACCCATC
TAGCCCGCGCCCTGCAACTCGCCGGGGCCGATGTTCTGTTAGTCGATTCCGATCCCCAGGGCAGTGCCCG
CGATTGGGCGGCCGTGCGGGAAGATCAACCGCTAACCGTTGTCGGCATCGACCGCCCGACGATTGACCGC
GACGTGAAGGCCATCGGCCGGCGCGACTTCGTAGTGATCGACGGAGCGCCCCAGGCGGCGGACTTGGCTG
TGTCCGCGATCAAGGCAGCCGACTTCGTGCTGATTCCGGTGCAGCCAAGCCCTTACGACATATGGGCCAC
CGCCGACCTGGTGGAGCTGGTTAAGCAGCGCATTGAGGTCACGGATGGAAGGCTACAAGCGGCCTTTGTC
GTGTCGCGGGCGATCAAAGGCACGCGCATCGGCGGTGAGGTTGCCGAGGCGCTGGCCGGGTACGAGCTGC
CCATTCTTGAGTCCCGTATCACGCAGCGCGTGAGCTACCCAGGCACTGCCGCCGCCGGCACAACCGTTCT
TGAATCAGAACCCGAGGGCGACGCTGCCCGCGAGGTCCAGGCGCTGGCCGCTGAAATTAAATCAAAACTC
ATTTGAGTTAATGAGGTAAAGAGAAAATGAGCAAAAGCACAAACACGCTAAGTGCCGGCCGTCCGAGCGC
ACGCAGCAGCAAGGCTGCAACGTTGGCCAGCCTGGCAGACACGCCAGCCATGAAGCGGGTCAACTTTCAG
TTGCCGGCGGAGGATCACACCAAGCTGAAGATGTACGCGGTACGCCAAGGCAAGACCATTACCGAGCTGC
TATCTGAATACATCGCGCAGCTACCAGAGTAAATGAGCAAATGAATAAATGAGTAGATGAATTTTAGCGG
CTAAAGGAGGCGGCATGGAAAATCAAGAACAACCAGGCACCGACGCCGTGGAATGCCCCATGTGTGGAGG
AACGGGCGGTTGGCCAGGCGTAAGCGGCTGGGTTGTCTGCCGGCCCTGCAATGGCACTGGAACCCCCAAG
CCCGAGGAATCGGCGTGACGGTCGCAAACCATCCGGCCCGGTACAAATCGGCGCGGCGCTGGGTGATGAC
CTGGTGGAGAAGTTGAAGGCCGCGCAGGCCGCCCAGCGGCAACGCATCGAGGCAGAAGCACGCCCCGGTG
AATCGTGGCAAGCGGCCGCTGATCGAATCCGCAAAGAATCCCGGCAACCGCCGGCAGCCGGTGCGCCGTC
GATTAGGAAGCCGCCCAAGGGCGACGAGCAACCAGATTTTTTCGTTCCGATGCTCTATGACGTGGGCACC
CGCGATAGTCGCAGCATCATGGACGTGGCCGTTTTCCGTCTGTCGAAGCGTGACCGACGAGCTGGCGAGG
TGATCCGCTACGAGCTTCCAGACGGGCACGTAGAGGTTTCCGCAGGGCCGGCCGGCATGGCCAGTGTGTG
GGATTACGACCTGGTACTGATGGCGGTTTCCCATCTAACCGAATCCATGAACCGATACCGGGAAGGGAAG
GGAGACAAGCCCGGCCGCGTGTTCCGTCCACACGTTGCGGACGTACTCAAGTTCTGCCGGCGAGCCGATG
GCGGAAAGCAGAAAGACGACCTGGTAGAAACCTGCATTCGGTTAAACACCACGCACGTTGCCATGCAGCG
TACGAAGAAGGCCAAGAACGGCCGCCTGGTGACGGTATCCGAGGGTGAAGCCTTGATTAGCCGCTACAAG
ATCGTAAAGAGCGAAACCGGGCGGCCGGAGTACATCGAGATCGAGCTAGCTGATTGGATGTACCGCGAGA
TCACAGAAGGCAAGAACCCGGACGTGCTGACGGTTCACCCCGATTACTTTTTGATCGATCCCGGCATCGG
CCGTTTTCTCTACCGCCTGGCACGCCGCGCCGCAGGCAAGGCAGAAGCCAGATGGTTGTTCAAGACGATC
TACGAACGCAGTGGCAGCGCCGGAGAGTTCAAGAAGTTCTGTTTCACCGTGCGCAAGCTGATCGGGTCAA
ATGACCTGCCGGAGTACGATTTGAAGGAGGAGGCGGGGCAGGCTGGCCCGATCCTAGTCATGCGCTACCG
CAACCTGATCGAGGGCGAAGCATCCGCCGGTTCCTAATGTACGGAGCAGATGCTAGGGCAAATTGCCCTA
GCAGGGGAAAAAGGTCGAAAAGGTCTCTTTCCTGTGGATAGCACGTACATTGGGAACCCAAAGCCGTACA
TTGGGAACCGGAACCCGTACATTGGGAACCCAAAGCCGTACATTGGGAACCGGTCACACATGTAAGTGAC
TGATATAAAAGAGAAAAAAGGCGATTTTTCCGCCTAAAACTCTTTAAAACTTATTAAAACTCTTAAAACC
CGCCTGGCCTGTGCATAACTGTCTGGCCAGCGCACAGCCGAAGAGCTGCAAAAAGCGCCTACCCTTCGGT
CGCTGCGCTCCCTACGCCCCGCCGCTTCGCGTCGGCCTATCGCGGCCGCTGGCCGCTCAAAAATGGCTGG
CCTACGGCCAGGCAATCTACCAGGGCGCGGACAAGCCGCGCCGTCGCCACTCGACCGCCGGCGCCCACAT
CAAGGCACCCTGCCTCGCGCGTTTCGGTGATGACGGTGAAAACCTCTGACACATGCAGCTCCCGGAGACG
GTCACAGCTTGTCTGTAAGCGGATGCCGGGAGCAGACAAGCCCGTCAGGGCGCGTCAGCGGGTGTTGGCG
GGTGTCGGGGCGCAGCCATGACCCAGTCACGTAGCGATAGCGGAGTGTATACTGGCTTAACTATGCGGCA
TCAGAGCAGATTGTACTGAGAGTGCACCATATGCGGTGTGAAATACCGCACAGATGCGTAAGGAGAAAAT
ACCGCATCAGGCGCTCTTCCGCTTCCTCGCTCACTGACTCGCTGCGCTCGGTCGTTCGGCTGCGGCGAGC
GGTATCAGCTCACTCAAAGGCGGTAATACGGTTATCCACAGAATCAGGGGATAACGCAGGAAAGAACATG
TGAGCAAAAGGCCAGCAAAAGGCCAGGAACCGTAAAAAGGCCGCGTTGCTGGCGTTTTTCCATAGGCTCC
GCCCCCCTGACGAGCATCACAAAAATCGACGCTCAAGTCAGAGGTGGCGAAACCCGACAGGACTATAAAG
ATACCAGGCGTTTCCCCCTGGAAGCTCCCTCGTGCGCTCTCCTGTTCCGACCCTGCCGCTTACCGGATAC
CTGTCCGCCTTTCTCCCTTCGGGAAGCGTGGCGCTTTCTCATAGCTCACGCTGTAGGTATCTCAGTTCGG
TGTAGGTCGTTCGCTCCAAGCTGGGCTGTGTGCACGAACCCCCCGTTCAGCCCGACCGCTGCGCCTTATC
CGGTAACTATCGTCTTGAGTCCAACCCGGTAAGACACGACTTATCGCCACTGGCAGCAGCCACTGGTAAC
AGGATTAGCAGAGCGAGGTATGTAGGCGGTGCTACAGAGTTCTTGAAGTGGTGGCCTAACTACGGCTACA
CTAGAAGGACAGTATTTGGTATCTGCGCTCTGCTGAAGCCAGTTACCTTCGGAAAAAGAGTTGGTAGCTC
TTGATCCGGCAAACAAACCACCGCTGGTAGCGGTGGTTTTTTTGTTTGCAAGCAGCAGATTACGCGCAGA
AAAAAAGGATCTCAAGAAGATCCTTTGATCTTTTCTACGGGGTCTGACGCTCAGTGGAACGAAAACTCAC
GTTAAGGGATTTTGGTCATGCATTCTAGGTACTAAAACAATTCATCCAGTAAAATATAATATTTTATTTT
CTCCCAATCAGGCTTGATCCCCAGTAAGTCAAAAAATAGCTCGACATACTGTTCTTCCCCGATATCCTCC
CTGATCGACCGGACGCAGAAGGCAATGTCATACCACTTGTCCGCCCTGCCGCTTCTCCCAAGATCAATAA
AGCCACTTACTTTGCCATCTTTCACAAAGATGTTGCTGTCTCCCAGGTCGCCGTGGGAAAAGACAAGTTC
CTCTTCGGGCTTTTCCGTCTTTAAAAAATCATACAGCTCGCGCGGATCTTTAAATGGAGTGTCTTCTTCC
CAGTTTTCGCAATCCACATCGGCCAGATCGTTATTCAGTAAGTAATCCAATTCGGCTAAGCGGCTGTCTA
AGCTATTCGTATAGGGACAATCCGATATGTCGATGGAGTGAAAGAGCCTGATGCACTCCGCATACAGCTC
GATAATCTTTTCAGGGCTTTGTTCATCTTCATACTCTTCCGAGCAAAGGACGCCATCGGCCTCACTCATG
AGCAGATTGCTCCAGCCATCATGCCGTTCAAAGTGCAGGACCTTTGGAACAGGCAGCTTTCCTTCCAGCC
ATAGCATCATGTCCTTTTCCCGTTCCACATCATAGGTGGTCCCTTTATACCGGCTGTCCGTCATTTTTAA
ATATAGGTTTTCATTTTCTCCCACCAGCTTATATACCTTAGCAGGAGACATTCCTTCCGTATCTTTTACG
CAGCGGTATTTTTCGATCAGTTTTTTCAATTCCGGTGATATTCTCATTTTAGCCATTTATTATTTCCTTC
CTCTTTTCTACAGTATTTAAAGATACCCCAAGAAGCTAATTATAACAAGACGAACTCCAATTCACTGTTC
CTTGCATTCTAAAACCTTAAATACCAGAAAACAGCTTTTTCAAAGTTGTTTTCAAAGTTGGCGTATAACA
TAGTATCGACGGAGCCGATTTTGAAACCGCGGTGATCACAGGCAGCAACGCTCTGTCATCGTTACAATCA
ACATGCTACCCTCCGCGAGATCATCCGTGTTTCAAACCCGGCAGCTTAGTTGCCGTTCTTCCGAATAGCA
TCGGTAACATGAGCAAAGTCTGCCGCCTTACAACGGCTCTCCCGCTGACGCCGTCCCGGACTGATGGGCT
GCCTGTATCGAGTGGTGATTTTGTGCCGAGCTGCCGGTCGGGGAGCTGTTGGCTGGCTGG
Features (pLannotate 1.2.2; 22 found; start..end, strand, type, name):
      1..25      +  misc_feature   LB T-DNA repeat: left border repeat from nopaline C58 T-DNA
    103..277     -  polyA_signal   CaMV poly(A) signal: cauliflower mosaic virus polyadenylation signal
    300..348     +  CDS            lacI (fragment): lac repressor; lacI; The lac repressor binds to the lac operator to inhibit transcription in E. coli. This inhibition can be relieved by adding lactose or isopropyl-β-D-thiogalactopyranoside (IPTG).
    372..527     -  CDS            lacZα (fragment): LacZα fragment of β-galactosidase; lacZ fragment
    535..553     +  promoter       T7 promoter: promoter for bacteriophage T7 RNA polymerase
    562..669     -  misc_feature   MCS: pBluescript multiple cloning site
    682..700     -  promoter       T3 promoter: promoter for bacteriophage T3 RNA polymerase
    745..761     -  protein_bind   lac operator: The lac repressor binds to the lac operator to inhibit transcription in E. coli. This inhibition can be relieved by adding lactose or isopropyl-β-D-thiogalactopyranoside (IPTG). lac repressor encoded by lacI
    769..799     -  promoter       lac promoter: promoter for the E. coli lac operon
    814..835     -  protein_bind   CAP binding site: CAP binding activates transcription in the presence of cAMP. E. coli catabolite activator protein
    848..940     -  CDS            lacI (fragment): lac repressor; lacI; The lac repressor binds to the lac operator to inhibit transcription in E. coli. This inhibition can be relieved by adding lactose or isopropyl-β-D-thiogalactopyranoside (IPTG).
    942..1066    -  rep_origin     RSF ori (fragment): Plasmids containing the RSF 1030 origin of replication can be propagated in E. coli cells that contain additional plasmids with compatible origins.
   1070..1137    +  CDS            lacZα (fragment): LacZα fragment of β-galactosidase; lacZ fragment
   1203..1227    +  misc_feature   RB T-DNA repeat: right border repeat from nopaline C58 T-DNA
   1566..1967    +  CDS            Y4CG_SINFN (fragment): Protein inferred from homology: Swiss-Prot protein existence level 3. From Sinorhizobium fredii (strain NBRC 101917 / NGR234).
   2527..3156    +  CDS            pVS1 StaA: stability protein from the Pseudomonas plasmid pVS1 (Heeb et al., 2000)
   3589..4657    +  CDS            pVS1 RepA (fragment): replication protein from the Pseudomonas plasmid pVS1 (Heeb et al., 2000)
   4723..4917    +  rep_origin     pVS1 oriV: origin of replication for the Pseudomonas plasmid pVS1 (Heeb et al., 2000)
   5120..5159    +  CDS            rop (fragment): Rop protein, which maintains plasmids at low copy number; rop
   5261..5401    +  misc_feature   bom: basis of mobility region from pBR322
   5587..6175    -  rep_origin     ori: high-copy-number ColE1/pMB1/pBR322/pUC origin of replication
   6262..7056    -  CDS            KanR: aminoglycoside phosphotransferase; aphA-3; confers resistance to kanamycin
