[The description below was written by a language model from this plasmid's Addgene catalogue record and pLannotate feature annotations shown in this document.]
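Description:
pDHt-KS is an empty binary T-DNA vector of about 7.5 kb intended for Agrobacterium-mediated transformation of filamentous fungi. It was derived from the binary vector pDHt by replacing a roughly 300 bp PvuII fragment carrying the original cloning site with a 0.8 kb HpaI–StuI fragment from pGreenII0000 that supplies a pBluescript-type multiple cloning site. The "KS" designation reflects the orientation of that polylinker, which is reversed relative to the sister plasmid pDHt-SK.

The backbone carries two replication systems. A ColE1/pMB1-type origin with the pBR322 bom mobilisation region supports propagation in E. coli. The pVS1 oriV together with the RepA replication and StaA stability genes allows stable maintenance in Agrobacterium. A kanamycin resistance gene (aminoglycoside phosphotransferase), located outside the T-DNA, provides bacterial selection in both hosts.

The T-DNA is short, bounded by nopaline-type left and right border repeats. It contains the MCS flanked by T7 and T3 promoters and set within a lacZα fragment, with the lac promoter, lac operator and CAP site upstream. This arrangement is of the kind typically used for blue/white screening of inserts, and M13 primer sites allow sequencing across the junctions. A CaMV polyadenylation signal lies near the left border. Small lacI and RSF ori fragments appear to be cloning remnants.

No fungal selectable marker or fungal promoter is annotated between the borders, so these must be supplied along with the insert. The associated publication describes a dual-selection system for targeted gene replacement in Magnaporthe grisea and Fusarium oxysporum. This suggests the vector serves as a scaffold for assembling such gene-replacement or other transformation cassettes.
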