Addgene plasmid #63616: pDHt-KS
Purpose: (Empty Backbone) The multiple cloning site of pGreenII0000 cloned into binary vector pDHt
Depositing lab: Seogchan Kang. Depositing organization: Pennsylvania State University. Publication: A dual selection based, targeted gene replacement tool for Magnaporthe grisea and Fusarium oxysporum. Khang CH, Park SY, Lee YH, Kang S. Fungal Genet Biol. 2005 Jun;42(6):483-92. Epub 2005 Apr 25. 10.1016/j.fgb.2005.03.004 PubMed 15893252.
Backbone
  Vector backbone: pDHt
  Backbone manufacturer: Mullins, E.D., Kang, S., 2001. Transformation: a tool for studying fungal pathogens of plants. Cell. Mol. Life Sci. 58, 2043–205
  Backbone size (bp): 7483
  Modifications to backbone: A 300bp PvuII-PvuII fragment of pDHt containing MCS was replaced with a 0.8kb HpaI-StuI fragment isolated from pGreenII0000
  Vector type: fungal expression
Growth in bacteria
  Bacterial resistance: Kanamycin, 50 μg/mL
  Growth temperature: 37°C
  Growth strain: DH5alpha
  Copy number: Unknown
Gene/Insert
  Cloning method: Restriction Enzyme
  Sequencing primers: 5′ M13R; 3′ M13-F20
Terms and licenses: Academic/Nonprofit Terms; Industry Terms: Not Available to Industry
Depositor comments: MCS is in reverse orientation as in pDHt-SK
How to cite: pDHt-KS was a gift from Seogchan Kang (Addgene plasmid # 63616 ; http://n2t.net/addgene:63616 ; RRID:Addgene_63616)
