>Addgene plasmid #63616 | pDHt-KS | addgene partial sequence | sequence record 107548 | M13pUC-rev 5'-AGCGGATAACAATTTCACACAGG-3'
TGACCATGATTACGCCAAGCGCGCAATTAACCCTCACTAAAGGGAACAAAAGCTGGAGCTCCACCGCGGT
GGCGGCCGCTCTAGAACTAGTGGATCCCCCGGGCTGCAGGAATTCGATATCAAGCTTATCGATACCGTCG
ACCTCGAGGGGGGGCCCGGTACCCAATTCGCCCTATAGTGAGTCGTATTACGCGCGCTCACTGGCCGTCG
TTTTACAACGTCGTGACTGGGAAAACCCTGGCGTTACCCAACTTAATCGCCTTGCAGCACATCCCCCTTT
CGCCAGCTGGCGTAATAGCGAAGAGGCCCGCACCGATCGCCCTTCCCAACAGTTGCGCAGCCTGAATGGC
GAATGGAAATTGTAAGCGTTAATGTTTGCATTAATGAATCGGCC
