>Addgene plasmid #63616 | pDHt-KS | addgene partial sequence | sequence record 108014 | RB-F1 5'-ggataaaccttttcacgccc-3'
TCTAATAAACGCTCTTTTCTCTTAGGTTTACCCGCCAATATATCCTGTCAAACACTGATAGTTTAAACTG
AAGGCGGGAAACGACAATCTGATCCAAGCTCAAGCTGCTCTAGCATTCGCCATTCAGGCTGCGCAACTGT
TGGGAAGGGCGATCGGTGCGGGCCTCTTCGCTATTACGCCAGCCTTCATGTTCTTTCCTGCGTTATCCCC
TGATTCTGTGGATAACCGTATTACCGCCTTTGAGTGAGCTGATACCGCTCGCCGCAGCCGAACGACCGAG
CGCAGCGAGTCAGTGAGCGAGGAAGCGGAAGAGCGCCCAATACGCAAACCGCCTCTCCCCGCGCGTTGGC
CGATTCATTAATGCAGCTGGCACGACAGGTTTCCCGACTGGAAAGCGGGCAGTGAGCGCAACGCAATTAA
TGTGAGTTAGCTCACTCATTAGGCACCCCAGGCTTTACACTTTATGCTTCCGGCTCGTATGTTGTGTGGA
ATTGTGAGCGGATAACAATTTCACACAGGAAACAGCTATGACCATGATTACGCCAAGCGCGCAATTAACC
CTCACTAAAGGGAACAAAAGCTGGAGCTCCACCGCGGTGGCGGCCGCTCTAGAACTAGTGGATCCCCCGG
GCTGCAGGAATTCGATATCAAGCTTATCGATACCGTCGACCTCGAGGGGGGGCCCGGTACCCAATTCGCC
CTATAGTGAGTCGTATTACGCGCGCTCACTGGCCGTCGTTTTACAACGTCGTGACTGGGAAAACCCTGGC
GTTACCCAACTTAATCGCCTTGCAGCACAT
